>Addgene plasmid #214080 | EF1a-hP53DD | addgene full sequence | sequence record 429525 | Addgene NGS Result
CAGGGGCGTGGAAGTAATTCAAGGCACGCAAGGGCCATAACCCGTAAAGAGGCCAGGCCCGCGGGAACCA
CACACGGCACTTACCTGTGTTCTGGCGGCAAACCCGTTGCGAAAAAGAACGTTCACGGCGACTACTGCAC
TTATATACGGTTCTCCCCCACCCTCGGGAAAAAGGCGGAGCCAGTACACGACATCACTTTCCCAGTTTAC
CCCGCGCCACCTTCTCTAGGCACCGGTTCAATTGCCGACCCCTCCCCCCAACTTCTCGGGGACTGTGGGC
GATGTGCGCTCTGCCCACTGACGGGCACCGGAGCCTCACGCGATGATCTAGTCAATAATCAATGTCGACC
CAGGTGGCACTTTTCGGGGAAATGTGCGCGGAACCCCTATTTGTTTATTTTTCTAAATACATTCAAATAT
GTATCCGCTCATGAGACAATAACCCTGATAAATGCTTCAATAATATTGAAAAAGGAAGAGTATGAGTATT
CAACATTTCCGTGTCGCCCTTATTCCCTTTTTTGCGGCATTTTGCCTTCCTGTTTTTGCTCACCCAGAAA
CGCTGGTGAAAGTAAAAGATGCTGAAGATCAGTTGGGTGCACGAGTGGGTTACATCGAACTGGATCTCAA
CAGCGGTAAGATCCTTGAGAGTTTTCGCCCCGAAGAACGTTTTCCAATGATGAGCACTTTTAAAGTTCTG
CTATGTGGCGCGGTATTATCCCGTATTGACGCCGGGCAAGAGCAACTCGGTCGCCGCATACACTATTCTC
AGAATGACTTGGTTGAGTACTCACCAGTCACAGAAAAGCATCTTACGGATGGCATGACAGTAAGAGAATT
ATGCAGTGCTGCCATAACCATGAGTGATAACACTGCGGCCAACTTACTTCTGACAACGATCGGAGGACCG
AAGGAGCTAACCGCTTTTTTGCACAACATGGGGGATCATGTAACTCGCCTTGATCGTTGGGAACCGGAGC
TGAATGAAGCCATACCAAACGACGAGCGTGACACCACGATGCCTGTAGCAATGGCAACAACGTTGCGCAA
ACTATTAACTGGCGAACTACTTACTCTAGCTTCCCGGCAACAATTAATAGACTGGATGGAGGCGGATAAA
GTTGCAGGACCACTTCTGCGCTCGGCCCTTCCGGCTGGCTGGTTTATTGCTGATAAATCTGGAGCCGGTG
AGCGTGGGTCTCGCGGTATCATTGCAGCACTGGGGCCAGATGGTAAGCCCTCCCGTATCGTAGTTATCTA
CACGACGGGGAGTCAGGCAACTATGGATGAACGAAATAGACAGATCGCTGAGATAGGTGCCTCACTGATT
AAGCATTGGTAACTGTCAGACCAAGTTTACTCATATATACTTTAGATTGATTTAAAACTTCATTTTTAAT
TTAAAAGGATCTAGGTGAAGATCCTTTTTGATAATCTCATGACCAAAATCCCTTAACGTGAGTTTTCGTT
CCACTGAGCGTCAGACCCCGTAGAAAAGATCAAAGGATCTTCTTGAGATCCTTTTTTTCTGCGCGTAATC
TGCTGCTTGCAAACAAAAAAACCACCGCTACCAGCGGTGGTTTGTTTGCCGGATCAAGAGCTACCAACTC
TTTTTCCGAAGGTAACTGGCTTCAGCAGAGCGCAGATACCAAATACTGTTCTTCTAGTGTAGCCGTAGTT
AGGCCACCACTTCAAGAACTCTGTAGCACCGCCTACATACCTCGCTCTGCTAATCCTGTTACCAGTGGCT
GCTGCCAGTGGCGATAAGTCGTGTCTTACCGGGTTGGACTCAAGACGATAGTTACCGGATAAGGCGCAGC
GGTCGGGCTGAACGGGGGGTTCGTGCACACAGCCCAGCTTGGAGCGAACGACCTACACCGAACTGAGATA
CCTACAGCGTGAGCTATGAGAAAGCGCCACGCTTCCCGAAGGGAGAAAGGCGGACAGGTATCCGGTAAGC
GGCAGGGTCGGAACAGGAGAGCGCACGAGGGAGCTTCCAGGGGGAAACGCCTGGTATCTTTATAGTCCTG
TCGGGTTTCGCCACCTCTGACTTGAGCGTCGATTTTTGTGATGCTCGTCAGGGGGGCGGAGCCTATGGAA
AAACGCCAGCAACGCGGCCTTTTTACGGTTCCTGGCCTTTTGCTGGCCTTTTGCTCACATGTTCTTTCCT
GCGTTATCCCCTGATTCTGTGGATAACCGTATTACCGCCTTTGAGTGAGCTGATACCGCTCGCCGCAGCC
GAACGACCGAGCGCAGCGAGTCAGTGAGCGAGGAAGCGGAAGAGCGCCCAATACGCAAACCGCCTCTCCC
CGCGCGTTGGCCGATTCATTAATGCAGCGGATCCAGACATGATAAGATACATTGATGAGTTTGGACAAAC
CACAACTAGAATGCAGTGAAAAAAATGCTTTATTTGTGAAATTTGTGATGCTATTGCTTTATTTGTAACC
ATTATAAGCTGCAATAAACAAGTTAGCTTTTTGCAAAAGCCTAGGCCTCCAAAAAAGCCTCCTCACTACT
TCTGGAATAGCTCAGAGGCCGAGGCGGCCTCGGCCTCTGCATAAATAAAAAAAATTAGTCAGCCATGGGG
CGGAGAATGGGCGGAACTGGGCGGAGTTAGGGGCGGGATGGGCGGAGTTAGGGGCGGGACTATGGTTGCT
GACTAATTGAGATGCGGATCCGCTGGCACGACAGGTTTCCCGACTGGAAAGCGGGCAGTGAGCGCAACGC
AATTAATGTGAGTTAGCTCACTCATTAGGCACCCCAGGCTTTACACTTTATGCTTCCGGCTCGTATGTTG
TGTGGAATTGTGAGCGGATAACAATTTCACACAGGAAACAGCTATGACCATGATTACGCCAAGCTTGGGC
TGCAGGTCGAGGGATCTCCATAAGAGAAGAGGGACAGCTATGACTGGGAGTAGTCAGGAGAGGAGGAAAA
ATCTGGCTAGTAAAACATGTAAGGAAAATTTTAGGGATGTTAAAGAAAAAAATAACACAAAACAAAATAT
AAAAAAAATCTAACCTCAAGTCAAGGCTTTTCTATGGAATAAGGAATGGACAGCAGGGGGCTGTTTCATA
TACTGATGACCTCTTTATAGCCAACCTTTGTTCATGGCAGCCAGCATATGGGCATATGTTGCCAAACTCT
AAACCAAATACTCATTCTGATGTTTTAAATGATTTGCCCTCCCATATGTCCTTCCGAGTGAGAGACACAA
AAAATTCCAACACACTATTGCAATGAAAATAAATTTCCTTTATTAGCCAGAAGTCAGATGCTCAAGGGGC
TTCATGATGTCCCCATAATTTTTGGCAGAGGGAAAAAGATCTCAGTGGTATTTGTGAGCCAGGGCATTGG
CCACACCAGCCACCACCTTCTGATAGGCAGCCTGCACCTGAGGAGTGCGGCCGCTAGCGGGTTTAAACAA
CTTGGCGCGCCTAAACACCGGTCAGTCTGAGTCAGGCCCTTCTGTCTTGAACATGAGTTTTTTATGGCGG
GAGGTAGACTGACCCTTTTTGGACTTCAGGTGGCTGGAGTGAGCCCTGCTCCCCCCTGGCTCCTTCCCAG
CCTGGGCATCCTTGAGTTCCAAGGCCTCATTCAGCTCTCGGAACATCTCGAAGCGCTCACGCCCACGGAT
CTGAAGGGTGAAATATTCTCCATCCAGTGGTTTCTTCTTTGGCTGGGGAGAGGAGCTGGTGTTGTTGGGC
AGTGCTCGCTTAGTGCTCCCTGGGGGCAGCTCGTGGTGAGGCTCCATGGTGGCGACCGGTGGATCCCGGG
CCCGCGGTACCGTCGACTGCAGAATTCCTCACGACACCTGAAATGGAAGAAAAAAACTTTGAACCACTGT
CTGAGGCTTGAGAATGAACCAAGATCCAAACTCAAAAAGGGCAAATTCCAAGGAGAATTACATCAAGTGC
CAAGCTGGCCTAACTTCAGTCTCCACCCACTCAGTGTGGGGAAACTCCATCGCATAAAACCCCTCCCCCC
AACCTAAAGACGACGTACTCCAAAAGCTCGAGAACTAATCGAGGTGCCTGGACGGCGCCCGGTACTCCGT
GGAGTCACATGAAGCGACGGCTGAGGACGGAAAGGCCCTTTTCCTTTGTGTGGGTGACTCACCCGCCCGC
TCTCCCGAGCGCCGCGTCCTCCATTTTGAGCTCCCTGCAGCAGGGCCGGGAAGCGGCCATCTTTCCGCTC
ACGCAACTGGTGCCGACCGGGCCAGCCTTGCCGCCCAGGGCGGGGCGATACACGGCGGCGCGAGGCCAGG
CACCAGAGCAGGCCGGCCAGCTTGAGACTACCCCCGTCCGATTCTCGGTGGCCGCGCTCGCAGGCCCCGC
CTCGCCGAACATGTGCGCTGGGACGCACGGGCCCCGTCGCCGCCCGCGGCCCCAAAAACCGAAATACCAG
TGTGCAGATCTTGGCCCGCATTTACAAGACTATCTTGCCAGAAAAAAAGCGTCGCAGCAGGTCATCAAAA
ATTTTAAATGGCTAGAGACTTATCGAAAGCAGCGAGACAGGCGCGAAGGTGCCACCAGATTCGCACGCGG
CGGCCCCAGCGCCCAGGCCAGGCCTCAACTCAAGCACGAGGCGAAGGGGCTCCTTAAGCGCAAGGCCTCG
AACTCTCCCACCCACTTCCAACCCGAAGCTCGGGATCAAGAATCACGTACTGCAGC
Features (pLannotate 1.2.2; 17 found; start..end, strand, type, name):
    328..346     -  enhancer       CMV enhancer (fragment): human cytomegalovirus immediate early enhancer
    377..481     +  promoter       AmpR promoter: bla
    482..1342    +  CDS            AmpR: β-lactamase; bla; confers resistance to ampicillin, carbenicillin, and related antibiotics
   1513..2101    +  rep_origin     ori: high-copy-number ColE1/pMB1/pBR322/pUC origin of replication
   2284..2338    +  CDS            lacI (fragment): lac repressor; lacI; The lac repressor binds to the lac operator to inhibit transcription in E. coli. This inhibition can be relieved by adding lactose or isopropyl-β-D-thiogalactopyranoside (IPTG).
   2340..2474    -  polyA_signal   SV40 poly(A) signal: SV40 polyadenylation signal
   2494..2629    -  rep_origin     SV40 ori: SV40 origin of replication
   2653..2675    -  promoter       SV40 promoter (fragment): SV40 enhancer and early promoter
   2682..2721    +  CDS            lacI (fragment): lac repressor; lacI; The lac repressor binds to the lac operator to inhibit transcription in E. coli. This inhibition can be relieved by adding lactose or isopropyl-β-D-thiogalactopyranoside (IPTG).
   2734..2755    +  protein_bind   CAP binding site: CAP binding activates transcription in the presence of cAMP. E. coli catabolite activator protein
   2770..2800    +  promoter       lac promoter: promoter for the E. coli lac operon
   2808..2824    +  protein_bind   lac operator: The lac repressor binds to the lac operator to inhibit transcription in E. coli. This inhibition can be relieved by adding lactose or isopropyl-β-D-thiogalactopyranoside (IPTG). lac repressor encoded by lacI
   3209..3264    -  polyA_signal   β-globin poly(A) signal: rabbit β-globin polyadenylation signal (Gil and Proudfoot, 1987)
   3335..3406    -  CDS            HBB (fragment): HBB_PONPY - Experimental evidence at transcript level: Swiss-Prot protein existence level 2. Involved in oxygen transport from the lung to the various peripheral tissues. From Pongo pygmaeus (Bornean orangutan).
   3452..3755    -  CDS            p53 (fragment): human tumor suppressor protein that is often mutated in cancers; Homo sapiens TP53; responds to cellular stresses to regulate the expression of target genes
   3771..3807    -  misc_feature   MCS (fragment): multiple cloning site
   3809..314     -  promoter       EF-1α promoter (across the origin): strong constitutive promoter for human elongation factor EF-1α
