[The description below was written by a language model from this plasmid's Addgene catalogue record and pLannotate feature annotations shown in this document.]
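Description:
EF1a-hP53DD is a 4,676-nt mammalian expression plasmid built on the pCAGEN backbone, in which the human EF-1α promoter, a strong constitutive promoter, has taken the place of the backbone's usual CAG promoter; only a very short CMV enhancer fragment remains in the annotation. It is propagated in E. coli as a high-copy plasmid through a ColE1/pUC-type origin and is selected with ampicillin via the β-lactamase gene and its own promoter. Other annotated backbone remnants include a lac promoter/operator with CAP binding site, short lacI fragments, and an SV40 origin with an SV40 poly(A) signal and a small piece of the SV40 early promoter. No mammalian selection marker or reporter is annotated.

The payload is hP53DD, a roughly 300-bp fragment of human TP53 described in the record as the carboxy-terminal dominant-negative fragment, inserted by Gibson cloning. In the feature table it lies on the reverse strand directly downstream of the EF-1α promoter (which spans the sequence origin) and a residual multiple cloning site. It is followed by rabbit β-globin 3′ sequence, including the β-globin polyadenylation signal that terminates the transcript. No epitope tag is annotated.

The stated purpose is mammalian expression of human P53DD, a fragment generally used to interfere with endogenous p53 function and so dampen the p53-dependent stress response. The associated publication concerns prime editing in human pluripotent stem cells, which suggests use for transient p53 inhibition alongside genome editing, although the record does not spell out that specific application.
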