Addgene plasmid #214080: EF1a-hP53DD
Purpose: Mammalian expression of human P53DD
Depositing lab: Ting Zhou. Depositing organization: Memorial Sloan-Kettering Cancer Center. Publication: Robust and inducible genome editing via an all-in-one prime editor in human pluripotent stem cells. Wu Y, Zhong A, Sidharta M, Kim TW, Ramirez B, Persily B, Studer L, Zhou T. Nat Commun. 2024 Dec 30;15(1):10824. doi: 10.1038/s41467-024-55104-1. PubMed 39737975.
Backbone
  Vector backbone: pCAGEN
  Vector type: Mammalian Expression
Growth in bacteria
  Bacterial resistance: Ampicillin, 100 μg/mL
  Growth temperature: 37°C
  Growth strain: DH5alpha
  Copy number: High Copy
Gene/Insert
  Gene/Insert name: hP53DD (alt name: Human TP53 carboxy-terminal dominant-negative fragment)
  Species: H. sapiens (human)
  Insert size (bp): 303
  Entrez Gene: TP53 (a.k.a. BCC7, BMFS5, LFS1, P53, TRP53)
  Promoter: EF1a
  Cloning method: Gibson Cloning
  Sequencing primers: 5′ EF1a-F; 3′ rbglobpA-R
Terms and licenses: Academic/Nonprofit Terms; Industry Terms: Not Available to Industry
How to cite: EF1a-hP53DD was a gift from Ting Zhou (Addgene plasmid # 214080 ; http://n2t.net/addgene:214080 ; RRID:Addgene_214080)
